Addgene plasmid #181866: pAAV-MCU-EGFP
Purpose: Expresses GFP-tagged mitochondrial calcium uniporter (MCU) under control of the CaMKIIa promoter
Depositing lab: Hilmar Bading. Depositing organization: Universitaet Heidelberg. Publication: Mitochondrial calcium uniporter Mcu controls excitotoxicity and is transcriptionally repressed by neuroprotective nuclear calcium signals. Qiu J, Tan YW, Hagenston AM, Martel MA, Kneisel N, Skehel PA, Wyllie DJ, Bading H, Hardingham GE. Nat Commun. 2013;4:2034. doi: 10.1038/ncomms3034. PubMed 23774321.
Backbone
  Vector backbone: pAAV-CaMKIIa
  Vector type: Mammalian Expression, Adenoviral, AAV
Growth in bacteria
  Bacterial resistance: Ampicillin, 100 μg/mL
  Growth temperature: 37°C
  Growth strain: NEB Stable
  Copy number: Unknown
Gene/Insert
  Gene/Insert name: mitochondrial calcium uniporter (alt name: MCU)
  Species: M. musculus (mouse)
  Insert size (bp): 1059
  GenBank ID: NM_001033259.4
  Entrez Gene: Mcu (a.k.a. 2010012O16Rik, C10orf42, Ccdc109a, D130073L02Rik, Gm64)
  Promoter: CaMKIIa
  Tag / fusion protein: EGFP (N terminal on insert)
  Cloning method: Restriction Enzyme; 5′ cloning site BamHI (not destroyed); 3′ cloning site NheI (not destroyed)
  Sequencing primers: 5′ TGGGGACCTGGATGCTGACGAA; 3′ ACGGGAAGCAATAGCATGATAC
Resource information
  A portion of this plasmid was derived from a plasmid made by: Origene, MC212635
Terms and licenses: Academic/Nonprofit Terms; Industry Terms: Not Available to Industry
How to cite: pAAV-MCU-EGFP was a gift from Hilmar Bading (Addgene plasmid # 181866 ; http://n2t.net/addgene:181866 ; RRID:Addgene_181866)
