[The description below was written by a language model from this plasmid's Addgene catalogue record and pLannotate feature annotations shown in this document.]
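Description:
pAAV-MCU-EGFP is an adeno-associated virus transfer plasmid built on a pAAV-CaMKIIa backbone for neuronal expression of a fluorescently tagged mouse mitochondrial calcium uniporter (Mcu). It is propagated in E. coli through a high-copy ColE1/pUC-type origin and selected with ampicillin via the β-lactamase gene. An f1 phage origin is also present. The expression cassette is flanked by AAV2 inverted terminal repeats, which allow the intervening DNA to be replicated and packaged into recombinant AAV particles when rep, cap and helper functions are supplied in trans. In the sequenced record the downstream ITR is annotated in full, whereas the upstream one is detected only as two short fragments. This is common for these repeat-rich, hard-to-sequence elements and fits the recombination-reduced growth strain listed.

Within the ITRs, the mouse CaMKIIα promoter drives the Mcu coding sequence, favouring expression in excitatory forebrain neurons. The insert derives in part from a commercial cDNA clone and was cloned between BamHI and NheI sites. EGFP lies immediately downstream of Mcu in the feature table, indicating a C-terminal fusion that would leave the N-terminal mitochondrial targeting sequence of MCU unobstructed. The catalogue entry instead lists the tag as N-terminal, so the two sources disagree on this point. A WPRE follows to enhance transcript stability and expression, and the human growth hormone polyadenylation signal terminates the transcript.

The construct can be used by direct transfection or as an AAV vector to overexpress MCU in neurons and visualise it. The associated work examines mitochondrial calcium uptake, excitotoxicity and neuroprotective nuclear calcium signalling.
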