Features (pLannotate 1.2.2; 17 found; start..end, strand, type, name):
     12..39      +  repeat_region  AAV2 ITR (fragment): inverted terminal repeat of adeno-associated virus serotype 2 inverted
     68..95      +  repeat_region  AAV2 ITR (fragment): inverted terminal repeat of adeno-associated virus serotype 2 inverted
    147..1435    +  promoter       CaMKII promoter: promoter for the mouse calcium/calmodulin-dependent kinase II α subunit
   1514..2497    +  CDS            Mcu (fragment): MCU_MOUSE - Experimental evidence at protein level: Swiss-Prot protein existence level 1. Mitochondrial inner membrane calcium uniporter that mediates calcium uptake into mitochondria (PubMed:21685886, PubMed:23900286, PubMed:24212091). Constitutes the pore-forming and calcium-conducting subunit of the uniporter complex (uniplex) (By similarity). Activity is regulated by MICU1 and MICU2 (By similarity). At low Ca(2+) levels MCU activity is down-regulated by MICU1 and MICU2; at higher Ca(2+) levels MICU1 increases MCU activity (By similarity). Mitochondrial calcium homeostasis plays key roles i
   2504..3223    +  CDS            EGFP: the original enhanced GFP (Yang et al., 1996) mammalian codon-optimized
   3224..3248    +  misc_feature   MCS (fragment): pBluescript multiple cloning site
   3248..3836    +  misc_feature   WPRE: woodchuck hepatitis virus posttranscriptional regulatory element
   3837..3857    +  misc_feature   MCS (fragment): pBluescript multiple cloning site
   3866..4342    +  polyA_signal   hGH poly(A) signal: human growth hormone polyadenylation signal
   4382..4522    +  repeat_region  AAV2 ITR: inverted terminal repeat of adeno-associated virus serotype 2 inverted
   4527..4578    -  misc_feature   bom (fragment): basis of mobility region from pBR322
   4597..5052    +  rep_origin     f1 ori (sequence partly withheld): f1 bacteriophage origin of replication; arrow indicates direction of (+) strand synthesis
   5053..5102    -  misc_feature   bom (fragment): basis of mobility region from pBR322
   5204..5239    -  CDS            rop (fragment): Rop protein, which maintains plasmids at low copy number; rop
   5334..5438    +  promoter       AmpR promoter: bla
   5439..6299    +  CDS            AmpR: β-lactamase; bla; confers resistance to ampicillin, carbenicillin, and related antibiotics
   6470..7058    +  rep_origin     ori: high-copy-number ColE1/pMB1/pBR322/pUC origin of replication
>Addgene plasmid #181866 | pAAV-MCU-EGFP | addgene full sequence | sequence record 355942 | Addgene NGS Result
CCTGCAGGCAGCTGCGCGCTCGCTCGCTCACTGAGGCCGCCCGGGCGTCGGGCGACCTTTGGTCGCCCGG
CCTCAGTGAGCGAGCGAGCGCGCAGAGAGGGAGTGGCCAACTCCATCACTAGGGGTTCCTGCGGCCGCAC
GCGTAACATTATGGCCTTAGGTCACTTCATCTCCATGGGGTTCTTCTTCTGATTTTCTAGAAAATGAGAT
GGGGGTGCAGAGAGCTTCCTCAGTGACCTGCCCAGGGTCACATCAGAAATGTCAGAGCTAGAACTTGAAC
TCAGATTACTAATCTTAAATTCCATGCCTTGGGGGCATGCAAGTACGATATACAGAAGGAGTGAACTCAT
TAGGGCAGATGACCAATGAGTTTAGGAAAGAAGAGTCCAGGGCAGGGTACATCTACACCACCCGCCCAGC
CCTGGGTGAGTCCAGCCACGTTCACCTCATTATAGTTGCCTCTCTCCAGTCCTACCTTGACGGGAAGCAC
AAGCAGAAACTGGGACAGGAGCCCCAGGAGACCAAATCTTCATGGTCCCTCTGGGAGGATGGGTGGGGAG
AGCTGTGGCAGAGGCCTCAGGAGGGGCCCTGCTGCTCAGTGGTGACAGATAGGGGTGAGAAAGCAGACAG
AGTCATTCCGTCAGCATTCTGGGTCTGTTTGGTACTTCTTCTCACGCTAAGGTGGCGGTGTGATATGCAC
AATGGCTAAAAAGCAGGGAGAGCTGGAAAGAAACAAGGACAGAGACAGAGGCCAAGTCAACCAGACCAAT
TCCCAGAGGAAGCAAAGAAACCATTACAGAGACTACAAGGGGGAAGGGAAGGAGAGATGAATTAGCTTCC
CCTGTAAACCTTAGAACCCAGCTGTTGCCAGGGCAACGGGGCAATACCTGTCTCTTCAGAGGAGATGAAG
TTGCCAGGGTAACTACATCCTGTCTTTCTCAAGGACCATCCCAGAATGTGGCACCCACTAGCCGTTACCA
TAGCAACTGCCTCTTTGCCCCACTTAATCCCATCCCGTCTGTTAAAAGGGCCCTATAGTTGGAGGTGGGG
GAGGTAGGAAGAGCGATGATCACTTGTGGACTAAGTTTGTTCGCATCCCCTTCTCCAACCCCCTCAGTAC
ATCACCCTGGGGGAACAGGGTCCACTTGCTCCTGGGCCCACACAGTCCTGCAGTATTGTGTATATAAGGC
CAGGGCAAAGAGGAGCAGGTTTTAAAGTGAAAGGCAGGCAGGTGTTGGGGAGGCAGTTACCGGGGCAACG
GGAACAGGGCGTTTCGGAGGTGGTTGCCATGGGGACCTGGATGCTGACGAAGGCTCGCGAGGCTGTGAGC
AGCCACAGTGCCCTGCTCAGAAGCCCCAAGCTCGTCAGTCAAGCCGGTTCTCCGTTTGCACTCAGGAGCA
CGGGCAGGCGAGTGGCCCCTAGTTCTGGGGGCAGCGGGGGATCCACCATGGCGGCCGCCGCAGGTAGATC
GCTCCTGCTGCTGCTCTGCTCCCGGGGCGGCGGCGGGGGCGCCGGCGGCTGCGGAGCGCTGACTGCCGGC
TGCTTTCCCGGGCTGGGCGTCAGCCGCCACCGGCCGCACCAGCAGCACCGGACGGCACACCAGAGGCCGG
CTTCCTGGCAGAGCGTGGGAGCCGCATATTGCAGTACGGTTGTGCCCTCTGATGACGTGACGGTGGTTTA
CCAAAATGGATTACCGGTGATATCTGTGAGGCTACCCTCTCGACGCGAGCGCTGCCAATTCACACTCAAG
CCTATCTCTGACTCAGTCGGCGTGTTTTTACGACAACTGCAAGAGGAGGATCGGGGAATCGACCGGGTCG
CCATCTACTCACCAGATGGCGTTCGAGTCGCTGCCTCCACGGGGATAGACCTCCTGCTCCTCGATGACTT
TAAGCTTGTCATTAATGACTTAACATACCACGTACGGCCACCAAAGAGAGACCTCCTAAGCCATGAAGAT
GCAGCGACGCTGAACGACGTGAAGACCCTGGTCCAGCAGCTGTACACCACACTGTGCATTGAGCAGCATC
AGCTTAACAAAGAGCGGGAGCTCGTGGAGAGGTTAGAGGACCTCAAGCAGCAGCTGGCCCCCCTGGAGAA
GGTACGAATTGAAATTAGCAGAAAAGCAGAGAAGAGGACCACTCTGGTGCTGTGGGGAGGCCTGGCCTAC
ATGGCCACCCAGTTTGGCATTCTGGCCCGGCTCACCTGGTGGGAGTACTCGTGGGACATCATGGAGCCCG
TCACCTACTTCATCACGTACGGAAGCGCCATGGCCATGTATGCGTATTTTGTAATGACGCGCCAGGAATA
TGTTTATCCAGAAGCCAGAGACAGACAATACTTATTATTTTTCCATAAAGGAGCCAAAAAGTCACGTTTC
GACCTAGAGAAATACAATCAGCTCAAGGATGCAATTGCTCAGGCAGAAATGGATCTTAAGAGACTGAGAG
ACCCATTACAAGTACACCTGCCCCTCCGACAGATCGGAGAAAAGGAAGCTAGCATGGTGAGCAAGGGCGA
GGAGCTGTTCACCGGGGTGGTGCCCATCCTGGTCGAGCTGGACGGCGACGTAAACGGCCACAAGTTCAGC
GTGTCCGGCGAGGGCGAGGGCGATGCCACCTACGGCAAGCTGACCCTGAAGTTCATCTGCACCACCGGCA
AGCTGCCCGTGCCCTGGCCCACCCTCGTGACCACCCTGACCTACGGCGTGCAGTGCTTCAGCCGCTACCC
CGACCACATGAAGCAGCACGACTTCTTCAAGTCCGCCATGCCCGAAGGCTACGTCCAGGAGCGCACCATC
TTCTTCAAGGACGACGGCAACTACAAGACCCGCGCCGAGGTGAAGTTCGAGGGCGACACCCTGGTGAACC
GCATCGAGCTGAAGGGCATCGACTTCAAGGAGGACGGCAACATCCTGGGGCACAAGCTGGAGTACAACTA
CAACAGCCACAACGTCTATATCATGGCCGACAAGCAGAAGAACGGCATCAAGGTGAACTTCAAGATCCGC
CACAACATCGAGGACGGCAGCGTGCAGCTCGCCGACCACTACCAGCAGAACACCCCCATCGGCGACGGCC
CCGTGCTGCTGCCCGACAACCACTACCTGAGCACCCAGTCCGCCCTGAGCAAAGACCCCAACGAGAAGCG
CGATCACATGGTCCTGCTGGAGTTCGTGACCGCCGCCGGGATCACTCTCGGCATGGACGAGCTGTACAAG
TAAGAATTCGATATCAAGCTTATCGATAATCAACCTCTGGATTACAAAATTTGTGAAAGATTGACTGGTA
TTCTTAACTATGTTGCTCCTTTTACGCTATGTGGATACGCTGCTTTAATGCCTTTGTATCATGCTATTGC
TTCCCGTATGGCTTTCATTTTCTCCTCCTTGTATAAATCCTGGTTGCTGTCTCTTTATGAGGAGTTGTGG
CCCGTTGTCAGGCAACGTGGCGTGGTGTGCACTGTGTTTGCTGACGCAACCCCCACTGGTTGGGGCATTG
CCACCACCTGTCAGCTCCTTTCCGGGACTTTCGCTTTCCCCCTCCCTATTGCCACGGCGGAACTCATCGC
CGCCTGCCTTGCCCGCTGCTGGACAGGGGCTCGGCTGTTGGGCACTGACAATTCCGTGGTGTTGTCGGGG
AAATCATCGTCCTTTCCTTGGCTGCTCGCCTGTGTTGCCACCTGGATTCTGCGCGGGACGTCCTTCTGCT
ACGTCCCTTCGGCCCTCAATCCAGCGGACCTTCCTTCCCGCGGCCTGCTGCCGGCTCTGCGGCCTCTTCC
GCGTCTTCGCCTTCGCCCTCAGACGAGTCGGATCTCCCTTTGGGCCGCCTCCCCGCATCGATACCGTCGA
CCTCGAGAGATCTACGGGTGGCATCCCTGTGACCCCTCCCCAGTGCCTCTCCTGGCCCTGGAAGTTGCCA
CTCCAGTGCCCACCAGCCTTGTCCTAATAAAATTAAGTTGCATCATTTTGTCTGACTAGGTGTCCTTCTA
TAATATTATGGGGTGGAGGGGGGTGGTATGGAGCAAGGGGCAAGTTGGGAAGACAACCTGTAGGGCCTGC
GGGGTCTATTGGGAACCAAGCTGGAGTGCAGTGGCACAATCTTGGCTCACTGCAATCTCCGCCTCCTGGG
TTCAAGCGATTCTCCTGCCTCAGCCTCCCGAGTTGTTGGGATTCCAGGCATGCATGACCAGGCTCAGCTA
ATTTTTGTTTTTTTGGTAGAGACGGGGTTTCACCATATTGGCCAGGCTGGTCTCCAACTCCTAATCTCAG
GTGATCTACCCACCTTGGCCTCCCAAATTGCTGGGATTACAGGCGTGAACCACTGCTCCCTTCCCTGTCC
TTCTGATTTTGTAGGTAACCACGTGCGGACCGAGCGGCCGCAGGAACCCCTAGTGATGGAGTTGGCCACT
CCCTCTCTGCGCGCTCGCTCGCTCACTGAGGCCGGGCGACCAAAGGTCGCCCGACGCCCGGGCTTTGCCC
GGGCGGCCTCAGTGAGCGAGCGAGCGCGCAGCTGCCTGCAGGGGCGCCTGATGCGGTATTTTCTCCTTAC
GCATCTGTGCGGTATTTCACACCGCATA
[95 nt withheld, positions 4579-4673]
T
[46 nt withheld, positions 4675-4720]
C
[141 nt withheld, positions 4722-4862]
CCTTTGACGTTGGAGTCCACGTTCTTT
[37 nt withheld, positions 4890-4926]
ACTCTATCTCGGGCTATTCTTTTGATTTATAAGGGATTTTGCCGATTTCGGTCTATTGGTTAAAAAATGA
GCTGATTTAACAAAAATTTAACGCGAATTTTAACAAAATATTAACGTTTACAATTTTATGGTGCACTCTC
AGTACAATCTGCTCTGATGCCGCATAGTTAAGCCAGCCCCGACACCCGCCAACACCCGCTGACGCGCCCT
GACGGGCTTGTCTGCTCCCGGCATCCGCTTACAGACAAGCTGTGACCGTCTCCGGGAGCTGCATGTGTCA
GAGGTTTTCACCGTCATCACCGAAACGCGCGAGACGAAAGGGCCTCGTGATACGCCTATTTTTATAGGTT
AATGTCATGATAATAATGGTTTCTTAGACGTCAGGTGGCACTTTTCGGGGAAATGTGCGCGGAACCCCTA
TTTGTTTATTTTTCTAAATACATTCAAATATGTATCCGCTCATGAGACAATAACCCTGATAAATGCTTCA
ATAATATTGAAAAAGGAAGAGTATGAGTATTCAACATTTCCGTGTCGCCCTTATTCCCTTTTTTGCGGCA
TTTTGCCTTCCTGTTTTTGCTCACCCAGAAACGCTGGTGAAAGTAAAAGATGCTGAAGATCAGTTGGGTG
CACGAGTGGGTTACATCGAACTGGATCTCAACAGCGGTAAGATCCTTGAGAGTTTTCGCCCCGAAGAACG
TTTTCCAATGATGAGCACTTTTAAAGTTCTGCTATGTGGCGCGGTATTATCCCGTATTGACGCCGGGCAA
GAGCAACTCGGTCGCCGCATACACTATTCTCAGAATGACTTGGTTGAGTACTCACCAGTCACAGAAAAGC
ATCTTACGGATGGCATGACAGTAAGAGAATTATGCAGTGCTGCCATAACCATGAGTGATAACACTGCGGC
CAACTTACTTCTGACAACGATCGGAGGACCGAAGGAGCTAACCGCTTTTTTGCACAACATGGGGGATCAT
GTAACTCGCCTTGATCGTTGGGAACCGGAGCTGAATGAAGCCATACCAAACGACGAGCGTGACACCACGA
TGCCTGTAGCAATGGCAACAACGTTGCGCAAACTATTAACTGGCGAACTACTTACTCTAGCTTCCCGGCA
ACAATTAATAGACTGGATGGAGGCGGATAAAGTTGCAGGACCACTTCTGCGCTCGGCCCTTCCGGCTGGC
TGGTTTATTGCTGATAAATCTGGAGCCGGTGAGCGTGGGTCTCGCGGTATCATTGCAGCACTGGGGCCAG
ATGGTAAGCCCTCCCGTATCGTAGTTATCTACACGACGGGGAGTCAGGCAACTATGGATGAACGAAATAG
ACAGATCGCTGAGATAGGTGCCTCACTGATTAAGCATTGGTAACTGTCAGACCAAGTTTACTCATATATA
CTTTAGATTGATTTAAAACTTCATTTTTAATTTAAAAGGATCTAGGTGAAGATCCTTTTTGATAATCTCA
TGACCAAAATCCCTTAACGTGAGTTTTCGTTCCACTGAGCGTCAGACCCCGTAGAAAAGATCAAAGGATC
TTCTTGAGATCCTTTTTTTCTGCGCGTAATCTGCTGCTTGCAAACAAAAAAACCACCGCTACCAGCGGTG
GTTTGTTTGCCGGATCAAGAGCTACCAACTCTTTTTCCGAAGGTAACTGGCTTCAGCAGAGCGCAGATAC
CAAATACTGTTCTTCTAGTGTAGCCGTAGTTAGGCCACCACTTCAAGAACTCTGTAGCACCGCCTACATA
CCTCGCTCTGCTAATCCTGTTACCAGTGGCTGCTGCCAGTGGCGATAAGTCGTGTCTTACCGGGTTGGAC
TCAAGACGATAGTTACCGGATAAGGCGCAGCGGTCGGGCTGAACGGGGGGTTCGTGCACACAGCCCAGCT
TGGAGCGAACGACCTACACCGAACTGAGATACCTACAGCGTGAGCTATGAGAAAGCGCCACGCTTCCCGA
AGGGAGAAAGGCGGACAGGTATCCGGTAAGCGGCAGGGTCGGAACAGGAGAGCGCACGAGGGAGCTTCCA
GGGGGAAACGCCTGGTATCTTTATAGTCCTGTCGGGTTTCGCCACCTCTGACTTGAGCGTCGATTTTTGT
GATGCTCGTCAGGGGGGCGGAGCCTATGGAAAAACGCCAGCAACGCGGCCTTTTTACGGTTCCTGGCCTT
TTGCTGGCCTTTTGCTCACATGT
